LOCUS       Exported 10610 bp ds-DNA circular SYN 12-MAY-2021
DEFINITION  CRISPR-Cas9 system for genetic manipulation of Candida tropicalis.
ACCESSION   .
VERSION     .
KEYWORDS    pCT-tRNA
SOURCE      synthetic DNA construct
  ORGANISM  synthetic DNA construct
REFERENCE   1 (bases 1 to 10610)
  AUTHORS   Lombardi L, Oliveira-Pacheco J, Butler G
  TITLE     Plasmid-Based CRISPR-Cas9 Gene Editing in Multiple Candida Species.
  JOURNAL   mSphere. 2019 Mar 13;4(2). pii: 4/2/e00125-19. doi:
            10.1128/mSphere.00125-19.
  PUBMED    30867327
REFERENCE   2 (bases 1 to 10610)
  AUTHORS   .
  TITLE     Direct Submission
  JOURNAL   Exported May 12, 2021 from SnapGene Server 1.1.58
            http://www.snapgene.com
FEATURES             Location/Qualifiers
     source          1..10610
                     /organism="synthetic DNA construct"
                     /mol_type="other DNA"
     promoter        1..344
                     /label=TEF promoter
                     /note="Ashbya gossypii TEF promoter"
     misc_RNA        458..533
                     /label=gRNA scaffold
                     /note="guide RNA scaffold for the Streptococcus pyogenes
                     CRISPR/Cas9 system"
     primer_bind     complement(629..647)
                     /label=CYC1
                     /note="CYC1 transcription termination signal, reverse
                     primer"
     terminator      659..848
                     /gene="S. cerevisiae CYC1"
                     /label=CYC1 terminator
                     /note="transcription terminator for CYC1"
     primer_bind     995..1017
                     /label=M13/pUC Forward
                     /note="In lacZ gene"
     primer_bind     1009..1026
                     /label=M13 Forward
                     /note="In lacZ gene. Also called M13-F20 or M13 (-21)
                     Forward"
     primer_bind     1010..1026
                     /label=M13 fwd
                     /note="common sequencing primer, one of multiple similar
                     variants"
     primer_bind     1033..1052
                     /label=T7
                     /note="T7 promoter, forward primer"
     promoter        1033..1051
                     /label=T7 promoter
                     /note="promoter for bacteriophage T7 RNA polymerase"
     CDS             3194..7297
                     /codon_start=1
                     /product="Cas9 (Csn1) endonuclease from the Streptococcus
                     pyogenes Type II CRISPR/Cas system"
                     /label=Cas9
                     /note="generates RNA-guided double strand breaks in DNA"
                     /translation="MDKKYSIGLDIGTNSVGWAVITDEYKVPSKKFKVLGNTDRHSIKK
                     NLIGALLFDSGETAEATRLKRTARRRYTRRKNRICYLQEIFSNEMAKVDDSFFHRLEES
                     FLVEEDKKHERHPIFGNIVDEVAYHEKYPTIYHLRKKLVDSTDKADLRLIYLALAHMIK
                     FRGHFLIEGDLNPDNSDVDKLFIQLVQTYNQLFEENPINASGVDAKAILSARLSKSRRL
                     ENLIAQLPGEKKNGLFGNLIALSLGLTPNFKSNFDLAEDAKLQLSKDTYDDDLDNLLAQ
                     IGDQYADLFLAAKNLSDAILLSDILRVNTEITKAPLSASMIKRYDEHHQDLTLLKALVR
                     QQLPEKYKEIFFDQSKNGYAGYIDGGASQEEFYKFIKPILEKMDGTEELLVKLNREDLL
                     RKQRTFDNGSIPHQIHLGELHAILRRQEDFYPFLKDNREKIEKILTFRIPYYVGPLARG
                     NSRFAWMTRKSEETITPWNFEEVVDKGASAQSFIERMTNFDKNLPNEKVLPKHSLLYEY
                     FTVYNELTKVKYVTEGMRKPAFLSGEQKKAIVDLLFKTNRKVTVKQLKEDYFKKIECFD
                     SVEISGVEDRFNASLGTYHDLLKIIKDKDFLDNEENEDILEDIVLTLTLFEDREMIEER
                     LKTYAHLFDDKVMKQLKRRRYTGWGRLSRKLINGIRDKQSGKTILDFLKSDGFANRNFM
                     QLIHDDSLTFKEDIQKAQVSGQGDSLHEHIANLAGSPAIKKGILQTVKVVDELVKVMGR
                     HKPENIVIEMARENQTTQKGQKNSRERMKRIEEGIKELGSQILKEHPVENTQLQNEKLY
                     LYYLQNGRDMYVDQELDINRLSDYDVDHIVPQSFLKDDSIDNKVLTRSDKNRGKSDNVP
                     SEEVVKKMKNYWRQLLNAKLITQRKFDNLTKAERGGLSELDKAGFIKRQLVETRQITKH
                     VAQILDSRMNTKYDENDKLIREVKVITLKSKLVSDFRKDFQFYKVREINNYHHAHDAYL
                     NAVVGTALIKKYPKLESEFVYGDYKVYDVRKMIAKSEQEIGKATAKYFFYSNIMNFFKT
                     EITLANGEIRKRPLIETNGETGEIVWDKGRDFATVRKVLSMPQVNIVKKTEVQTGGFSK
                     ESILPKRNSDKLIARKKDWDPKKYGGFDSPTVAYSVLVVAKVEKGKSKKLKSVKELLGI
                     TIMERSSFEKNPIDFLEAKGYKEVKKDLIIKLPKYSLFELENGRKRMLASAGELQKGNE
                     LALPSKYVNFLYLASHYEKLKGSPEDNEQKQLFVEQHKHYLDEIIEQISEFSKRVILAD
                     ANLDKVLSAYNKHRDKPIREQAENIIHLFTLTNLGAPAAFKYFDTTIDRKRYTSTKEVL
                     DATLIHQSITGLYETRIDLSQLGGD"
     CDS             7310..7330
                     /codon_start=1
                     /product="nuclear localization signal of SV40 (simian virus
                     40) large T antigen"
                     /label=SV40 NLS
                     /translation="PKKKRKV"
     CDS             7334..7354
                     /codon_start=1
                     /product="nuclear localization signal of SV40 (simian virus
                     40) large T antigen"
                     /label=SV40 NLS
                     /translation="PKKKRKV"
     CDS             7358..7378
                     /codon_start=1
                     /product="nuclear localization signal of SV40 (simian virus
                     40) large T antigen"
                     /label=SV40 NLS
                     /translation="PKKKRKV"
     CDS             7379..7444
                     /codon_start=1
                     /product="three tandem FLAG(R) epitope tags, followed by an
                     enterokinase cleavage site"
                     /label=3xFLAG
                     /translation="DYKDHDGDYKDHDIDYKDDDDK"
     promoter        complement(7679..7697)
                     /label=SP6 promoter
                     /note="promoter for bacteriophage SP6 RNA polymerase"
     primer_bind     complement(7680..7697)
                     /label=SP6
                     /note="SP6 promoter, forward primer"
     primer_bind     complement(7715..7731)
                     /label=M13 rev
                     /note="common sequencing primer, one of multiple similar
                     variants"
     primer_bind     complement(7715..7731)
                     /label=M13 Reverse
                     /note="In lacZ gene. Also called M13-rev"
     primer_bind     complement(7728..7750)
                     /label=M13/pUC Reverse
                     /note="In lacZ gene"
     protein_bind    7739..7755
                     /label=lac operator
                     /bound_moiety="lac repressor encoded by lacI"
                     /note="The lac repressor binds to the lac operator to
                     inhibit transcription in E. coli. This inhibition can be
                     relieved by adding lactose or
                     isopropyl-beta-D-thiogalactopyranoside (IPTG)."
     promoter        complement(7763..7793)
                     /label=lac promoter
                     /note="promoter for the E. coli lac operon"
     protein_bind    7808..7829
                     /label=CAP binding site
                     /bound_moiety="E. coli catabolite activator protein"
                     /note="CAP binding activates transcription in the presence
                     of cAMP."
     rep_origin      complement(8767..9355)
                     /direction=LEFT
                     /label=ori
                     /note="high-copy-number ColE1/pMB1/pBR322/pUC origin of
                     replication"
     primer_bind     complement(8847..8866)
                     /label=pBR322ori-F
                     /note="pBR322 origin, forward primer"
     CDS             complement(9526..10386)
                     /codon_start=1
                     /gene="bla"
                     /product="beta-lactamase"
                     /label=AmpR
                     /note="confers resistance to ampicillin, carbenicillin, and
                     related antibiotics"
                     /translation="MSIQHFRVALIPFFAAFCLPVFAHPETLVKVKDAEDQLGARVGYI
                     ELDLNSGKILESFRPEERFPMMSTFKVLLCGAVLSRIDAGQEQLGRRIHYSQNDLVEYS
                     PVTEKHLTDGMTVRELCSAAITMSDNTAANLLLTTIGGPKELTAFLHNMGDHVTRLDRW
                     EPELNEAIPNDERDTTMPVAMATTLRKLLTGELLTLASRQQLIDWMEADKVAGPLLRSA
                     LPAGWFIADKSGAGERGSRGIIAALGPDGKPSRIVVIYTTGSQATMDERNRQIAEIGAS
                     LIKHW"
     primer_bind     10149..10168
                     /label=Amp-R
                     /note="Ampicillin resistance gene, reverse primer"
     promoter        complement(10387..10491)
                     /gene="bla"
                     /label=AmpR promoter
ORIGIN
        1 gacatggagg cccagaatac cctccttgac agtcttgacg tgcgcagctc aggggcatga
       61 tgtgactgtc gcccgtacat ttagcccata catccccatg tataatcatt tgcatccata
      121 cattttgatg gccgcacggc gcgaagcaaa aattacggct cctcgctgcg gacctgcgag
      181 cagggaaacg ctcccctcac agacgcgttg aattgtcccc acgccgcgcc cctgtagaga
      241 aatataaaag gttaggattt gccactgagg ttcttctttc atatacttcc ttttaaaatc
      301 ttgctaggat acagttctca catcacatcc gaacataaac aaccaaacaa agagcttaaa
      361 atgggcgtgt ggcgtagttg gtagcgcgtt cccttagcat gggaaaggtc atgagttcga
      421 ttcttatctc gtccaggaag agctcgcgag ctcttccgtt ttagagctag aaatagcaag
      481 ttaaaataag gctagtccgt tatcaacttg aaaaagtggc accgagtcgg tgcttttggc
      541 cggcatggtc ccagcctcct cgctggcgcc ggctgggcaa catgcttcgg catggcgaat
      601 gggactctcg agtcatgtaa ttagttatgt cacgcttaca ttcacgccct ccccccacat
      661 ccgctctaac cgaaaaggaa ggagttagac aacctgaagt ctaggtccct atttattttt
      721 ttatagttat gttagtatta agaacgttat ttatatttca aatttttctt ttttttctgt
      781 acagacgcgt gtacgcatgt aacattatac tgaaaacctt gcttgagaag gttttgggac
      841 gctcgaaggc tttaacgagc tcactagttc cattcgccat tcaggctgcg caactgttgg
      901 gaagggcgat cggtgcgggc ctcttcgcta ttacgccagc tggcgaaagg gggatgtgct
      961 gcaaggcgat taagttgggt aacgccaggg ttttcccagt cacgacgttg taaaacgacg
     1021 gccagtgaat tgtaatacga ctcactatag ggcgaattgg gcccgtccaa ctggtggatc
     1081 agtatcggtt atgtcatcta aaaacaaaat tgatgctgca aaacgatgga atatcccagt
     1141 tgtctcggtt gcgtatttgt gggaaatttt agaactctcg actaacaaat cgcatcttat
     1201 catgcccgat attacagatt tacagtggtg tatttttgca cctagcaact ataataaacc
     1261 taaatcatta ttggagtatg taaagaattt ggataaagcc agtagagaaa gttcctttgg
     1321 tcccaagagt caagaaattg atgcacaaga acaacctaca atggataatc tggtgaagtt
     1381 gccctcacca cgaagagtta acctgaaaca aaaatatggt aaattggtac gaggtaaatc
     1441 tccgaaatca attaaacgga aattactaga agctgcaaat tcgtttactg atggtcaaaa
     1501 tgatcacgat attaatccag atgtaacact tgaagaggac atgatgtcac aaataagata
     1561 tcaagacaat gagtctatga tcaaccaaga aagattatta gagaaattgg atggatcagc
     1621 tttaccactg gagaccctga tacagcatac ctgtaaacgg agtagaaaaa aataactgta
     1681 taatatttgc tattactata aaacttgtat cattattctt atatggggtt gtagccctaa
     1741 ttactcttac tttctcgtga tttgcacgtg tttgtttttg tatttgtgcg actaatatta
     1801 tagcgcattt gttatcttag tgaaatcagt catacctttt gttctccccc taactatcta
     1861 ctattctcat gaaactgcaa gaaaaaagtt ctgctgttca ctttctctcg ttcaactttt
     1921 acaaagtaaa aaaaaaaaaa aaaatttttt ttttcctcgt catcttgatt ttacttcttc
     1981 ttctttttcc tttttccttt cttcacactt tatagtcata atcaatcatc gattgctaga
     2041 attaccggat ctatgaaaat ttcggtgatc cctgagcagg tggcggaaac attggatgct
     2101 gagaaccatt tcattgttcg tgaagtgttc gatgtgcacc tatccgacca aggctttgaa
     2161 ctatctacca gaagtgtgag cccctaccgg aaggattaca tctcggatga tgactctgat
     2221 gaagactctg cttgctatgg cgcattcatc gaccaagagc ttgtcgggaa gattgaactc
     2281 aactcaacat ggaacgatct agcctctatc gaacacattg ttgtgtcgca cacgcaccga
     2341 ggcaaaggag tcgcgcacag tctcatcgaa tttgcgaaaa agtgggcact aagcagacag
     2401 ctccttggca tacgattaga gacacaaacg aacaatgtac ctgcctgcaa tttgtacgca
     2461 aaatgtggct ttactctcgg cggcattgac ctcttcacgt ataaaactag acctcaagtc
     2521 tcgaacgaaa cagcgatgta ctggtactgg ttctcgggag cacaggatga cgccatgcag
     2581 ggcgcctaag aatatacgtc gttattttgt gttatacact cagctacaat ttcgatttcc
     2641 cgctcatgat gaggccccat gcttcctctg tcaactcctc gtacttgtca ccattcaacc
     2701 agtagatcac atcggtgccg ctttctccct tgggaagttt ttggttctta aattggttct
     2761 tgggcacctt gtggttatgt gagcggccgc ggtaccgacg tcacccgctc tgacggttac
     2821 ccaatgcggt tataagccaa cagtctgttg tgcgactagg ctcgcttggc acctgcacag
     2881 atgctgcgac agctctcacg cacagaaatg gtcacctaga gtcgatttcc gcgcctcgtt
     2941 gccgccggtc tccgcgcggt gaatcctgta catagtcatc tccgattcac tttcactaga
     3001 cgaatccggc acatgagtga tccggcgtgc acacaatagc aatctccctg cacacaccgg
     3061 gacgcgattg ccgggtaatc cctggttggg tcgtttctgc ctcgttgttt gataccagcg
     3121 ctcacccctt tcgaaaaatt tacttttgac taggtattaa tatagtatag caaactgcag
     3181 ctcgagggat ccgatggata aaaagtatag tattggttta gatattggta ctaactctgt
     3241 gggttgggca gttatcactg acgaatataa agttccatca aagaaattta aggtgttagg
     3301 taacactgac agacactcaa taaaaaagaa tcttatcggt gctcttttgt tcgactccgg
     3361 tgaaactgcc gaggctacac gtttaaaaag aacagcaaga agaagatata cccgtagaaa
     3421 aaatagaata tgttatttac aagaaatctt ttctaatgaa atggctaaag ttgatgattc
     3481 ctttttccat agattggaag agtcattttt ggttgaagaa gacaaaaagc atgagagaca
     3541 tccaatcttt gggaatatag ttgatgaagt ggcttaccat gaaaaatatc ctaccattta
     3601 tcatttaaga aagaaattgg tagattcaac tgataaagct gaccttagat taatctattt
     3661 agcacttgcc catatgatta aatttagagg tcattttttg attgaaggtg atttgaaccc
     3721 agataattct gacgtggata aattatttat tcaattagtc caaacctaca accaattatt
     3781 tgaggaaaat ccaattaatg ctagtggtgt cgatgccaaa gctatattat cagccagatt
     3841 atcaaaatct agacgtttgg aaaatttgat tgcccaattg ccaggagaaa aaaagaatgg
     3901 attatttgga aacttgatcg cattatcatt gggtttgaca ccaaatttta aatctaattt
     3961 tgatttagct gaagatgcta aattacaatt atcaaaagac acctatgacg acgatttgga
     4021 caatttactt gctcaaattg gtgatcaata tgcagatttg ttcttagctg ctaaaaactt
     4081 atctgatgct attttgttgt ctgatatttt gagagtgaac acagaaataa ccaaagctcc
     4141 attatcagca tctatgatca aacgttatga tgaacaccat caggatttga ctttattgaa
     4201 agctttggtg agacaacaat tgccagagaa gtataaagaa atctttttcg atcaatctaa
     4261 aaacgggtat gcaggttata ttgatggggg tgcctcccaa gaggaatttt acaaatttat
     4321 aaaacctatt ttagaaaaga tggatgggac tgaggaactt ttggtcaaat tgaacagaga
     4381 agatttgtta cgtaaacaga gaacttttga taatggtagt atacctcacc aaattcattt
     4441 gggtgagttg catgcaattt taagaagaca agaagatttt tatccatttt taaaagataa
     4501 tagagaaaaa atcgagaaaa ttttaacctt tagaattcca tactatgttg ggcctttggc
     4561 tagaggtaat tcaagatttg cctggatgac acgtaaatca gaagaaacta ttaccccttg
     4621 gaattttgaa gaggttgttg ataaaggagc atcagcacag agttttattg aaagaatgac
     4681 caatttcgat aaaaacttac caaatgaaaa agttttacca aaacattcct tgttatacga
     4741 atattttact gtttacaatg aacttacaaa ggttaaatat gttactgaag gtatgcgtaa
     4801 gccagccttt ttatctggag aacagaaaaa ggcaatagtt gatttattgt ttaaaacaaa
     4861 tagaaaagtt actgttaaac aattaaaaga agattacttt aagaaaattg aatgttttga
     4921 ttcagttgaa atcagtggtg ttgaagacag atttaatgct agtttaggaa cttaccatga
     4981 tttacttaaa attatcaaag ataaagattt cttggataac gaagaaaatg aagacatttt
     5041 agaagacatt gttttaacct taactttatt cgaagataga gagatgattg aagaacgttt
     5101 gaagacttat gcacatttgt ttgacgataa agtgatgaaa cagttgaaaa gaagacgtta
     5161 tactggatgg ggtagattgt ctcgtaaatt gatcaatgga attagagata aacaaagtgg
     5221 taaaactatc ttggactttt tgaaatctga cggatttgct aatagaaatt tcatgcaatt
     5281 gatccacgac gatagtttga catttaaaga agacatccaa aaggcccaag tgagtgggca
     5341 aggtgattca ttacatgaac atattgcaaa tttagccgga tctcctgcta ttaagaaagg
     5401 gatattacaa actgttaaag ttgtggatga attagtgaaa gtaatgggaa gacataaacc
     5461 tgaaaacatt gtcattgaga tggcaagaga aaatcaaact acacaaaaag gacagaaaaa
     5521 tagtagagaa cgtatgaaaa gaatagaaga gggtattaaa gaattgggta gtcaaatatt
     5581 gaaagaacac ccagtggaaa atacccagtt gcaaaatgaa aaattatatc tttactacct
     5641 tcaaaatgga cgtgatatgt atgttgatca ggaattagat ataaatagac tttcagatta
     5701 tgatgtagat catatagttc cacaatcttt cttgaaagat gattccatag acaataaagt
     5761 attaactaga agtgataaaa atagaggtaa aagtgataat gtcccaagtg aggaagtcgt
     5821 caaaaagatg aaaaattact ggcgtcaact tttgaatgct aaattaatta ctcaaagaaa
     5881 atttgataat ttgactaaag cagaaagagg tgggctttct gaattagata aagccgggtt
     5941 cattaaaaga caattggtcg aaactagaca aattactaaa catgttgccc aaattttaga
     6001 ttcccgtatg aacactaagt atgacgaaaa tgataagtta atacgtgagg ttaaagtcat
     6061 tactttaaaa tcaaaacttg tctctgattt cagaaaggat ttccaattct ataaagttag
     6121 agaaattaat aattatcatc atgctcatga tgcatatttg aatgctgtag ttggaactgc
     6181 tttaatcaag aaatacccta aattagaatc tgaatttgta tatggtgatt acaaagtcta
     6241 tgatgttaga aagatgattg ctaaatcaga acaagaaatt ggtaaagcta cagctaaata
     6301 cttcttttac tctaacatta tgaatttctt taaaacagaa attactttgg caaacggtga
     6361 aattagaaaa agacctctta ttgaaacaaa tggtgagact ggagagatag tttgggacaa
     6421 agggcgtgat ttcgctactg ttagaaaagt tttatcaatg ccacaagtta acattgtaaa
     6481 gaaaacagag gttcaaactg gtggtttctc aaaagaaagt attttgccta aaagaaatag
     6541 tgataaattg attgccagaa aaaaggattg ggatccaaag aaatatggtg gtttcgactc
     6601 accaaccgta gcctattctg ttttggttgt ggcaaaggtt gaaaagggta aaagtaaaaa
     6661 gcttaaatca gtaaaagaac ttttgggtat tacaataatg gaaagaagtt cctttgaaaa
     6721 gaaccctatt gattttttgg aagctaaagg ttataaggaa gtaaagaagg acttaataat
     6781 caaattgcct aaatattctt tatttgaatt agaaaatggg agaaaaagaa tgttggcttc
     6841 tgctggagaa ttgcaaaagg gtaatgaatt agcattgcct tccaaatatg ttaacttctt
     6901 gtatttagct tcacactatg aaaagttgaa agggtcacca gaagataacg agcaaaaaca
     6961 attatttgtt gaacaacaca aacactactt agatgagatt atagaacaaa ttagtgaatt
     7021 cagtaaaaga gtgatattag ctgatgcaaa tttagataaa gttttgtcag cctataacaa
     7081 acatagagat aagccaatta gagaacaagc agaaaacatt attcacttat ttacccttac
     7141 caatttagga gcacctgctg ctttcaagta ttttgataca acaattgatc gtaaaagata
     7201 tacctcaaca aaagaagtct tagacgccac cttaattcat caatcaatca ctggattgta
     7261 tgagacaaga attgatttgt ctcaattggg tggtgatgaa ggggctgatc ctaagaagaa
     7321 aagaaaagtt gatccaaaga aaaagcgtaa ggtggatcct aagaaaaaga gaaaggttga
     7381 ctacaaagac catgacggtg attataaaga tcatgacatc gactacaagg atgacgatga
     7441 caagtgatat ctcctaggta acaaagcata caagtgtaag aatttcaatt ttatcagtaa
     7501 cttattttac cttataatat atgtttatta ctcctacttc tctagtcttc ttggtcccaa
     7561 tttccaggtc tacgttgctg aggaacttgg ggaccaccag cacgcttggc catgatgatt
     7621 tggtcgatgg acaagatggt ggtagcggct tcagtagcca aatgcatagc ttgagtattc
     7681 tatagtgtca cctaaatagc ttggcgtaat catggtcata gctgtttcct gtgtgaaatt
     7741 gttatccgct cacaattcca cacaacatac gagccggaag cataaagtgt aaagcctggg
     7801 gtgcctaatg agtgagctaa ctcacattaa ttgcgttgcg ctcactgccc gctttccagt
     7861 cgggaaacct gtcgtgccag ctgcattaat gaatcggcca acgcgcgggg agaggcggtt
     7921 tgcgtattga aaaatccggg gtagcgatga ggtagtgcaa gttataccag agagcctcaa
     7981 tttgaacgtg gtactgcaca caaaccgtag ccctaaccct aattaaatgc acgtgaccca
     8041 cacaattttc aaccaccaac aacacaccaa aaatgtatgt acactcggag tggaaaatat
     8101 ttccccaggc ataattgtgg ttgccaatta tagtggagtg tttgttatta gtataggagt
     8161 actcctttta tgtggaaaaa tcgaaaaaca taaaacagtg cagctataca ctaacaaatg
     8221 gtatacccat ggtcagacaa caccaaacaa cacacccgta atggttggtt tggctaaata
     8281 gagcatctca ttttgtgtat tattttatgt tttggatatt tttagcttga aatttatata
     8341 aaaatatttt actccaattt tcttgccaaa ttttgtacaa aaagtaaaaa atagaacttc
     8401 caatttttgt taaacaaact tcaatctaac aaccgggata gtgtttgggg ggctgtgtaa
     8461 caccactggt gtaataaaag tgccaatatt tggaaattaa ttttttggtg gtggacgttt
     8521 cttcctaaaa cacctagatg tgctagtata attgcacaac cagcacgcac actgcgtctg
     8581 gccggtcctg gactacattt tgtctctaac attcgtagct gcagttcggc tgcggcgagc
     8641 ggtatcagct cactcaaagg cggtaatacg gttatccaca gaatcagggg ataacgcagg
     8701 aaagaacatg tgagcaaaag gccagcaaaa ggccaggaac cgtaaaaagg ccgcgttgct
     8761 ggcgtttttc cataggctcc gcccccctga cgagcatcac aaaaatcgac gctcaagtca
     8821 gaggtggcga aacccgacag gactataaag ataccaggcg tttccccctg gaagctccct
     8881 cgtgcgctct cctgttccga ccctgccgct taccggatac ctgtccgcct ttctcccttc
     8941 gggaagcgtg gcgctttctc atagctcacg ctgtaggtat ctcagttcgg tgtaggtcgt
     9001 tcgctccaag ctgggctgtg tgcacgaacc ccccgttcag cccgaccgct gcgccttatc
     9061 cggtaactat cgtcttgagt ccaacccggt aagacacgac ttatcgccac tggcagcagc
     9121 cactggtaac aggattagca gagcgaggta tgtaggcggt gctacagagt tcttgaagtg
     9181 gtggcctaac tacggctaca ctagaagaac agtatttggt atctgcgctc tgctgaagcc
     9241 agttaccttc ggaaaaagag ttggtagctc ttgatccggc aaacaaacca ccgctggtag
     9301 cggtggtttt tttgtttgca agcagcagat tacgcgcaga aaaaaaggat ctcaagaaga
     9361 tcctttgatc ttttctacgg ggtctgacgc tcagtggaac gaaaactcac gttaagggat
     9421 tttggtcatg agattatcaa aaaggatctt cacctagatc cttttaaatt aaaaatgaag
     9481 ttttaaatca atctaaagta tatatgagta aacttggtct gacagttacc aatgcttaat
     9541 cagtgaggca cctatctcag cgatctgtct atttcgttca tccatagttg cctgactccc
     9601 cgtcgtgtag ataactacga tacgggaggg cttaccatct ggccccagtg ctgcaatgat
     9661 accgcgagac ccacgctcac cggctccaga tttatcagca ataaaccagc cagccggaag
     9721 ggccgagcgc agaagtggtc ctgcaacttt atccgcctcc atccagtcta ttaattgttg
     9781 ccgggaagct agagtaagta gttcgccagt taatagtttg cgcaacgttg ttgccattgc
     9841 tacaggcatc gtggtgtcac gctcgtcgtt tggtatggct tcattcagct ccggttccca
     9901 acgatcaagg cgagttacat gatcccccat gttgtgcaaa aaagcggtta gctccttcgg
     9961 tcctccgatc gttgtcagaa gtaagttggc cgcagtgtta tcactcatgg ttatggcagc
    10021 actgcataat tctcttactg tcatgccatc cgtaagatgc ttttctgtga ctggtgagta
    10081 ctcaaccaag tcattctgag aatagtgtat gcggcgaccg agttgctctt gcccggcgtc
    10141 aatacgggat aataccgcgc cacatagcag aactttaaaa gtgctcatca ttggaaaacg
    10201 ttcttcgggg cgaaaactct caaggatctt accgctgttg agatccagtt cgatgtaacc
    10261 cactcgtgca cccaactgat cttcagcatc ttttactttc accagcgttt ctgggtgagc
    10321 aaaaacagga aggcaaaatg ccgcaaaaaa gggaataagg gcgacacgga aatgttgaat
    10381 actcatactc ttcctttttc aatattattg aagcatttat cagggttatt gtctcatgag
    10441 cggatacata tttgaatgta tttagaaaaa taaacaaata ggggttccgc gcacatttcc
    10501 ccgaaaagtg ccacctgatg cggtgtgaaa taccgcacag atgcgtaagg agaaaatacc
    10561 gcatcaggaa ccggtagctt gcctcgtccc cgccgggtca cccggccagc
//
